>Addgene plasmid #152082 | pGBW-m4134072 | addgene full sequence | sequence record 297918 | Addgene NGS Result
CTGATGCGGTTTTGGCAGTACATCAATGGGCGTGGATAGCGGTTTGACTCACGGGGATTTCCAAGTCTCC
ACCCCATTGACGTCAATGGGAGTTTGTTTTGGCACCAAAATCAACGGGACTTTCCAAAATGTCGTAACAA
CTCCGCCCCATTGACGCAAATGGGCGGTAGGCGTGTACGGTGGGAGGTCTATATAAGCAGAGCTGGTTTA
GTGAACCGTCAGATCAGATCTTTGTCGATCCTACCATCCACTCGACACACCCGCCAGCGGCCGCCACCAT
GATTGTTAATAATTGGTTGAAGCAGTTAATTAAAGTTACACTTGTGTTCCTTTTTGTTGCTGCTATTTTC
TATTTAATAACACCTGTTCATGTCATGTCTAAACATACTGACTTTTCAAGTGAAATCATAGGATACAAGG
CTATTGATGGTGGTGTCACTCGTGACATAGCATCTACAGATACTTGTTTTGCTAACAAACATGCTGATTT
TGACACATGGTTTAGCCAGCGTGGTGGTAGTTATACTAATGACAAAGCTTGCCCATTGATTGCTGCAGTC
ATAACAAGAGAAGTGGGTTTTGTCGTGCCTGGTTTGCCTGGCACGATATTACGCACAACTAATGGTGACT
TTTTGCATTTCTTACCTAGAGTTTTTAGTGCAGTTGGTAACATCTGTTACACACCATCAAAACTTATAGA
GTACACTGACTTTGCAACATCAGCTTGTGTTTTGGCTGCTGAATGTACAATTTTTAAAGATGCTTCTGGT
AAGCCAGTACCATATTGTTATGATACCAATGTACTAGAAGGTTCTGTTGCTTATGAAAGTTTACGCCCTG
ACACACGTTATGTGCTCATGGATGGCTCTATTATTCAATTTCCTAACACCTACCTTGAAGGTTCTGTTAG
AGTGGTAACAACTTTTGATTCTGAGTACTGTAGGCACGGCACTTGTGAAAGATCAGAAGCTGGTGTTTGT
GTATCTACTAGTGGTAGATGGGTACTTAACAATGATTATTACAGATCTTTACCAGGAGTTTTCTGTGGTG
TAGATGCTGTAAATTTACTTACTAATATGTTTACACCACTAATTCAACCTATTGGTGCTTTGGACATATC
AGCATCTATAGTAGCTGGTGGTATTGTAGCTATCGTAGTAACATGCCTTGCCTACTATTTTATGAGGTTT
AGAAGAGCTTTTGGTGAATACAGTCATGTAGTTGCCTTTAATACTTTACTATTCCTTATGTCATTCACTG
TACTCTGTTTAACACCAGTTTACTCATTCTTACCTGGTGTTTATTCTGTTATTTACTTGTACTTGACATT
TTATCTTACTAATGATGTTTCTTTTTTAGCACATATTCAGTGGATGGTTATGTTCACACCTTTAGTACCT
TTCTGGATAACAATTGCTTATATCATTTGTATTTCCACAAAGCATTTCTATTGGTTCTTTAGTAATTACC
TAAAGAGACGTGTAGTCTTTAATGGTGTTTCCTTTAGTACTTTTGAAGAAGCTGCGCTGTGCACCTTTTT
GTTAAATAAAGAAATGTATCTAAAGTTGCGTAGTGATGTGCTATTACCTCTTACGCAATATAATAGATAC
TTAGCTCTTTATAATAAGTACAAGTATTTTAGTGGAGCAATGGATACAACTAGCTACAGAGAAGCTGCTT
GTTGTCATCTCGCAAAGGCTCTCAATGACTTCAGTAACTCAGGTTCTGATGTTCTTTACCAACCACCACA
AACCTCTATCACCTCAGCTGTTTTGGAAAACCTTTACTTTCAGTCGATGGATTATAAGGACCACGATGGA
GACTACAAAGATCATGACATTGATTACAAGGACGACGATGACAAATAAGGATCCGCAGGCCTCTGCTAGC
TTGACTGACTGAGATACAGCGTACCTTCAGCTCACAGACATGATAAGATACATTGATGAGTTTGGACAAA
CCACAACTAGAATGCAGTGAAAAAAATGCTTTATTTGTGAAATTTGTGATGCTATTGCTTTATTTGTAAC
CATTATAAGCTGCAATAAACAAGTTAACAACAACAATTGCATTCATTTTATGTTTCAGGTTCAGGGGGAG
GTGTGGGAGGTTTTTTAAAGCAAGTAAAACCTCTACAAATGTGGTATTGGCCCATCTCTATCGGTATCGT
AGCATAACCCCTTGGGGCCTCTAAACGGGTCTTGAGGGGTTTTTTGTGCCCCTCGGGCCGGATTGCTATC
TACCGGCATTGGCGCAGAAAAAAATGCCTGATGCGACGCTGCGCGTCTTATACTCCCACATATGCCAGAT
TCAGCAACGGATACGGCTTCCCCAACTTGCCCACTTCCATACGTGTCCTCCTTACCAGAAATTTATCCTT
AAGGTCGTCAGCTATCCTGCAGGCGATCTCTCGATTTCGATCAAGACATTCCTTTAATGGTCTTTTCTGG
ACACCACTAGGGGTCAGAAGTAGTTCATCAAACTTTCTTCCCTCCCTAATCTCATTGGTTACCTTGGGCT
ATCGAAACTTAATTAACCAGTCAAGTCAGCTACTTGGCGAGATCGACTTGTCTGGGTTTCGACTACGCTC
AGAATTGCGTCAGTCAAGTTCGATCTGGTCCTTGCTATTGCACCCGTTCTCCGATTACGAGTTTCATTTA
AATCATGTGAGCAAAAGGCCAGCAAAAGGCCAGGAACCGTAAAAAGGCCGCGTTGCTGGCGTTTTTCCAT
AGGCTCCGCCCCCCTGACGAGCATCACAAAAATCGACGCTCAAGTCAGAGGTGGCGAAACCCGACAGGAC
TATAAAGATACCAGGCGTTTCCCCCTGGAAGCTCCCTCGTGCGCTCTCCTGTTCCGACCCTGCCGCTTAC
CGGATACCTGTCCGCCTTTCTCCCTTCGGGAAGCGTGGCGCTTTCTCATAGCTCACGCTGTAGGTATCTC
AGTTCGGTGTAGGTCGTTCGCTCCAAGCTGGGCTGTGTGCACGAACCCCCCGTTCAGCCCGACCGCTGCG
CCTTATCCGGTAACTATCGTCTTGAGTCCAACCCGGTAAGACACGACTTATCGCCACTGGCAGCAGCCAC
TGGTAACAGGATTAGCAGAGCGAGGTATGTAGGCGGTGCTACAGAGTTCTTGAAGTGGTGGCCTAACTAC
GGCTACACTAGAAGAACAGTATTTGGTATCTGCGCTCTGCTGAAGCCAGTTACCTTCGGAAAAAGAGTTG
GTAGCTCTTGATCCGGCAAACAAACCACCGCTGGTAGCGGTGGTTTTTTTGTTTGCAAGCAGCAGATTAC
GCGCAGAAAAAAAGGATCTCAAGAAGATCCTTTGATCTTTTCTACGGGGTCTGACGCTCAGTGGAACGAA
AACTCACGTTAAGGGATTTTGGTCATGAGATTATCAAAAAGGATCTTCACCTAGATCCTTTTAAATTAAA
AATGAAGTTTTAAATCAATCTAAAGTATATATGAGTAAACTTGGTCTGACAGTTACCAATGCTTAATCAG
TGAGGCACCTATCTCAGCGATCTGTCTATTTCGTTCATCCATAGTTGCATTTAAATTTCCGAACTCTCCA
AGGCCCTCGTCGGAAAATCTTCAAACCTTTCGTCCGATCCATCTTGCAGGCTACCTCTCGAACGAACTAT
CGCAAGTCTCTTGGCCGGCCTTGCGCCTTGGCTATTGCTTGGCAGCGCCTATCGCCAGGTATTACTCCAA
TCCCGAATATCCGAGATCGGGATCACCCGAGAGAAGTTCAACCTACATCCTCAATCCCGATCTATCCGAG
ATCCGAGGAATATCGAAATCGGGGCGCGCCTGGCCTCCGCGCCGGGTTTTGGCGCCTCCCGCGGGCGCCC
CCCTCGTCACGGCGAGCGCTGCCACGTCAGACGAAGGGCGCAGGAGCGTCCTGATCCTTCCGCCCGGACG
CTCAGGACAGCGGCCCGCTGCTCATAAGACTCGGCCTTAGAACCCCAGTATCAGCAGAAGGACATTTTAG
GACGGGACTTGGGTGACTCTAGGGCACTGGTTTTCTTTCCAGAGAGCGGAACAGGCGAGGAAAAGTAGTC
CCTTCTCGGCGATTCTGCGGAGGGATCTCCGTGGGGCGGTGAACGCCGATGATTATATAAGGACGCGCCG
GGTGTGGCACAGCTAGTTCCGTCGCAGCCGGGATTTGGGTCGCGGTTCTTGTTTGTGGATCGCTGTGATC
GTCACTTGGTGAGTAGCGGGCTGCTGGGCTGGCCGGGGCTTTCGTGGCCGCCGGGCCGCTCGGTGGGACG
GAAGCGTGTGGAGAGACCGCCAAGGGCTGTAGTCTGGGTCCGCGAGCAAGGTTGCCCTGAACTGGGGGTT
GGGGGGAGCGCAGCAAAATGGCGGCTGTTCCCGAGTCTTGAATGGAAGACGCTTGTGAGGCGGGCTGTGA
GGTCGTTGAAACAAGGTGGGGGGCATGGTGGGCGGCAAGAACCCAAGGTCTTGAGCCCTTCGCTAATGCG
GGAAAGCTCTTATTCGGGTGAGATGGGCTGGGCACCATCTGGGGACCCTGACGTGAAGTTTGTCACTGAC
TGGAGAACTCGGTTTGTCGTCTGTTGCGGGGGCGGCAGTTATGGCGGTGCCGTTGGGCAGTGCACCCGTA
CCTTTGGGAGCGCGCGCCCTCGTCGTGTCGTGACGTCACCCGTTCTGTTGGCTTATAATGCAGGGTGGGG
CCACCTGCCGGTAGGTGTGCGGTAGGCTTTTCTCCGTCGCAGGACGCAGGGTTCGGGCCTAGGGTAGGCT
CTCCTGAATCGACAGGCGCCGGACCTCTGGTGAGGGGAGGGATAAGTGAGGCGTCAGTTTCTTTGGTCGG
TTTTATGTACCTATCTTCTTAAGTAGCTGAAGCTCCGGTTTTGAACTATGCGCTCGGGGTTGGCGAGTGT
GTTTTGTGAAGTTTTTTAGGCACCTTTTGAAATGTAATCATTTGGGTCAATATGTAATTTTCAGTGTTAG
ACTTGTAAATTGTCCGCTAAATTCTGGCCGTTTTTGGCTTTTTTGTTAGACAACATGGGTAAAAAGCCTG
AACTCACCGCGACGTCTGTCGAGAAGTTTCTGATCGAAAAGTTCGACAGCGTCTCCGACCTGATGCAGCT
CTCGGAGGGCGAAGAATCTCGTGCTTTCAGCTTCGATGTAGGAGGGCGTGGATATGTCCTGCGGGTAAAT
AGCTGCGCCGATGGTTTCTACAAAGATCGTTATGTTTATCGGCACTTTGCATCCGCCGCGCTCCCGATTC
CGGAAGTGCTTGACATTGGGGAGTTCAGCGAGAGCCTGACCTATTGCATCTCCCGCCGTGCACAGGGTGT
CACGTTGCAAGACCTGCCTGAAACCGAACTGCCCGCTGTTCTGCAGCCGGTCGCGGAGGCAATGGATGCC
ATCGCTGCCGCCGATCTTAGCCAGACGAGCGGGTTCGGCCCATTCGGACCGCAAGGAATCGGTCAATACA
CTACATGGCGTGATTTCATATGCGCGATTGCTGATCCCCATGTGTATCACTGGCAAACTGTGATGGACGA
CACCGTCAGTGCGTCCGTCGCGCAGGCTCTCGATGAGCTGATGCTTTGGGCCGAGGACTGCCCCGAAGTC
CGGCACCTCGTGCACGCGGATTTCGGCTCCAACAATGTCCTGACGGACAATGGCCGCATAACAGCGGTCA
TTGACTGGAGCGAGGCGATGTTCGGGGATTCCCAATACGAGGTCGCCAACATCTTCTTCTGGAGGCCGTG
GTTGGCTTGTATGGAGCAGCAGACGCGCTACTTCGAGCGGAGGCATCCGGAGCTTGCAGGATCGCCCCGG
CTCCGGGCGTATATGCTCCGCATTGGTCTTGACCAACTCTATCAGAGCTTGGTTGACGGCAATTTCGATG
ATGCAGCTTGGGCGCAGGGTCGATGCGACGCAATCGTCCGATCCGGAGCCGGGACTGTCGGGCGTACACA
AATCGCCCGCAGAAGCGCCGCCGTCTGGACCGATGGCTGTGTAGAAGTACTCGCCGATAGTGGAAACCGA
CGCCCCAGCACTCGTCCGAGGGCAAAGGAATAAGCTAGTATGTAAGCCTAGTCTTAGATAATAAAATCGC
TATCCATCGAAGATGGATGTGTGTTGGTTTTTTGTGTGTGTAACGCTAGGCGCGCCTGGTGTACCGAGAA
CGATCCTCTCAGTGCGAGTCTCGACGATCCATATCGTTGCTTGGCAGTCAGCCAGTCGGAATCCAGCTTG
GGACCCAGGAAGTCCAATCGTCAGATATTGTACTCAAGCCTGGTCACGGCAGCGTACCGATCTGTTTAAA
CCTAGATATTGATAGTCTGATCGGTCAACGTATAATCGAGTCCTAGCTTTTGCAAACATCTATCAAGAGA
CAGGATCAGCAGGAGGCTTTCGCATGAGTATTCAACATTTCCGTGTCGCCCTTATTCCCTTTTTTGCGGC
ATTTTGCCTTCCTGTTTTTGCTCACCCAGAAACGCTGGTGAAAGTAAAAGATGCTGAAGATCAGTTGGGT
GCGCGAGTGGGTTACATCGAACTGGATCTCAACAGCGGTAAGATCCTTGAGAGTTTTCGCCCCGAAGAAC
GCTTTCCAATGATGAGCACTTTTAAAGTTCTGCTATGTGGCGCGGTATTATCCCGTATTGACGCCGGGCA
AGAGCAACTCGGTCGCCGCATACACTATTCTCAGAATGACTTGGTTGAGTATTCACCAGTCACAGAAAAG
CATCTTACGGATGGCATGACAGTAAGAGAATTATGCAGTGCTGCCATAACCATGAGTGATAACACTGCGG
CCAACTTACTTCTGACAACGATTGGAGGACCGAAGGAGCTAACCGCTTTTTTGCACAACATGGGGGATCA
TGTAACTCGCCTTGATCGTTGGGAACCGGAGCTGAATGAAGCCATACCAAACGACGAGCGTGACACCACG
ATGCCTGTAGCAATGGCAACAACCTTGCGTAAACTATTAACTGGCGAACTACTTACTCTAGCTTCCCGGC
AACAGTTGATAGACTGGATGGAGGCGGATAAAGTTGCAGGACCACTTCTGCGCTCGGCCCTTCCGGCTGG
CTGGTTTATTGCTGATAAATCTGGAGCCGGTGAGCGTGGGTCTCGCGGTATCATTGCAGCACTGGGGCCA
GATGGTAAGCCCTCCCGTATCGTAGTTATCTACACGACGGGGAGTCAGGCAACTATGGATGAACGAAATA
GACAGATCGCTGAGATAGGTGCCTCACTGATTAAGCATTGGTAACCGATTCTAGGTGCATTGGCGCAGAA
AAAAATGCCTGATGCGACGCTGCGCGTCTTATACTCCCACATATGCCAGATTCAGCAACGGATACGGCTT
CCCCAACTTGCCCACTTCCATACGTGTCCTCCTTACCAGAAATTTATCCTTAAGATCCCGAATCGTTTAA
ACTCGACTCTGGCTCTATCGAATCTCCGTCGTTTCGAGCTTACGCGAACAGCCGTGGCGCTCATTTGCTC
GTCGGGCATCGAATCTCGTCAGCTATCGTCAGCTTACCTTTTTGGCAGCGATCGCGGCTCCCGACATCTT
GGACCATTAGCTCCACAGGTATCTTCTTCCCTCTAGTGGTCATAACAGCAGCTTCAGCTACCTCTCAATT
CAAAAAACCCCTCAAGACCCGTTTAGAGGCCCCAAGGGGTTATGCTATCAATCGTTGCGTTACACACACA
AAAAACCAACACACATCCATCTTCGATGGATAGCGATTTTATTATCTAACTGCTGATCGAGTGTAGCCAG
ATCTAGTAATCAATTACGGGGTCATTAGTTCATAGCCCATATATGGAGTTCCGCGTTACATAACTTACGG
TAAATGGCCCGCCTGGCTGACCGCCCAACGACCCCCGCCCATTGACGTCAATAATGACGTATGTTCCCAT
AGTAACGCCAATAGGGACTTTCCATTGACGTCAATGGGTGGAGTATTTACGGTAAACTGCCCACTTGGCA
GTACATCAAGTGTATCATATGCCAAGTACGCCCCCTATTGACGTCAATGACGGTAAATGGCCCGCCTGGC
ATTATGCCCAGTACATGACCTTATGGGACTTTCCTACTTGGCAGTACATCTACGTATTAGTCATCGCTAT
TACCATG
Features (pLannotate 1.2.2; 20 found; start..end, strand, type, name):
     73..90      -  promoter       CMV promoter (fragment): human cytomegalovirus (CMV) immediate early promoter
    153..204     +  promoter       CMVd2 promoter: truncated human cytomegalovirus (CMV) immediate early promoter that yields moderately reduced expression relative to the full-length promoter
    282..1778    +  CDS            R1A_SARS2 (fragment): Experimental evidence at protein level: Swiss-Prot protein existence level 1. [Non-structural protein 10]: Plays a pivotal role in viral transcription by stimulating both nsp14 3'-5' exoribonuclease and nsp16 2'-O-methyltransferase activities. Therefore plays an essential role in viral mRNAs cap methylation. From Severe acute respiratory syndrome coronavirus 2 (2019-nCoV) (SARS-CoV-2).
   1842..1864    +  CDS            FLAG (fragment): FLAG® epitope tag, followed by an enterokinase cleavage site
   1934..2055    -  polyA_signal   SV40 poly(A) signal: SV40 polyadenylation signal
   2078..2147    -  CDS            large T antigen (fragment): large T antigen from SV40 (simian virus 40)
   2170..2216    +  terminator     T7 terminator: transcription terminator for bacteriophage T7 RNA polymerase
   2246..2382    +  terminator     rrnG terminator: transcription terminator from the E. coli ribosomal RNA rrnG operon (Albrechtsen et al., 1991)
   2427..2498    +  misc_feature   3' β-globin insulator: insulator downstream of the human β-globin locus (Farrell et al., 2002)
   2724..3312    -  rep_origin     ori: high-copy-number ColE1/pMB1/pBR322/pUC origin of replication
   3484..3548    -  CDS            bla(M) (fragment): β-lactamase lacking the signal sequence; bla(M); allows cytosolic expression of β-lactamase
   3812..5021    +  promoter       UbC promoter: human ubiquitin C promoter
   5031..6052    +  CDS            HygR (fragment): hygromycin B phosphotransferase confers resistance to hygromycin
   6080..6128    +  polyA_signal   poly(A) signal: synthetic polyadenylation signal
   6394..7254    +  CDS            AmpR: β-lactamase; bla; confers resistance to ampicillin, carbenicillin, and related antibiotics
   7267..7403    +  terminator     rrnG terminator: transcription terminator from the E. coli ribosomal RNA rrnG operon (Albrechtsen et al., 1991)
   7555..7626    +  misc_feature   5' β-globin insulator: insulator upstream of the human β-globin locus (Farrell et al., 2002)
   7631..7677    -  terminator     T7 terminator: transcription terminator for bacteriophage T7 RNA polymerase
   7695..7743    -  polyA_signal   poly(A) signal: synthetic polyadenylation signal
   7824..8127    +  enhancer       CMV enhancer: human cytomegalovirus immediate early enhancer
