[The description below was written by a language model from this plasmid's Addgene catalogue record and pLannotate feature annotations shown in this document.]
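Description:
pGBW-m4134072 is a mammalian expression plasmid carrying the wild-type coding sequence for SARS-CoV-2 non-structural protein 4 (nsp4), a cleavage product of the viral ORF1ab replicase polyprotein. It is built on the pTwist_CMV_Hygro_6 backbone. In E. coli it is maintained at high copy through a ColE1/pUC-type origin and selected with ampicillin via a full-length β-lactamase gene. The sequenced plasmid is about 8.1 kb, consistent with the roughly 6.5 kb backbone plus a 1.5 kb insert.

Expression of the insert is driven by the human cytomegalovirus immediate-early enhancer and promoter. The enhancer is annotated at the end of the circular record and the promoter core at its beginning, so the two are contiguous across the numbering origin. The open reading frame that follows is matched by the annotation software to the SARS-CoV-2 replicase polyprotein 1a. The accompanying text about nsp10 is generic to that polyprotein database entry and does not describe this insert, which the catalogue identifies as nsp4. According to the catalogue, the backbone supplies a C-terminal TEV-cleavable 3xFLAG tag, allowing detection or affinity capture and subsequent tag removal. The feature table picks up only a partial FLAG match and does not annotate the TEV site. An SV40 polyadenylation signal lies downstream of the tag, although it is annotated on the opposite strand.

A separate cassette with the human ubiquitin C promoter, hygromycin phosphotransferase and a synthetic poly(A) signal permits hygromycin selection of transfected cells. β-globin insulator elements and bacterial and T7 terminators flank the units, presumably to limit transcriptional read-through. The record gives no purpose beyond mammalian expression of nsp4.
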