Addgene plasmid #152082: pGBW-m4134072
Purpose: Mammalian expression plasmid for SARS-CoV-2 nsp4
Depositing lab: Ginkgo Bioworks & Benjie Chen. Depositing organization: Ginkgo Bioworks.
Backbone
  Vector backbone: pTwist_CMV_Hygro_6
  Backbone size w/o insert (bp): 6525
  Vector type: Mammalian Expression
  Selectable markers: Hygromycin
Growth in bacteria
  Bacterial resistance: Ampicillin, 100 μg/mL
  Growth temperature: 37°C
  Growth strain: DH5alpha
  Copy number: High Copy
Gene/Insert
  Gene/Insert name: SARS-CoV-2 nsp4
  Species: Severe acute respiratory syndrome coronavirus 2
  Insert size (bp): 1493
  Mutation: wt
  Entrez Gene: ORF1ab (a.k.a. GU280_gp01)
  Promoter: CMV
  Tag / fusion protein: Cleavable TEV;3xFlag (C terminal on backbone)
  Cloning method: Unknown
Resource information
  A portion of this plasmid was derived from a plasmid made by: GinkgoBioworks
Depositor comments: NCBI reference sequence: YP_009725300.1
How to cite: pGBW-m4134072 was a gift from Ginkgo Bioworks & Benjie Chen (Addgene plasmid # 152082 ; http://n2t.net/addgene:152082 ; RRID:Addgene_152082)
